>Addgene plasmid #43079 | I-CTCA | depositor partial sequence | sequence record 58344 | I-CTCA sequence 424 bps
CGTCTCCTGACCCCAGAGCAGGTCGTGGCGATCGCAAGCCACGACGGAGGAAAGCAAGCCTTGGAAACAG
TACAGAGGCTGTTGCCTGTGCTGTGCCAAGCGCACGGACTCACCCCAGAGCAGGTCGTGGCCATTGCCTC
GAATGGAGGGGGCAAACAGGCGTTGGAAACCGTACAACGATTGCTGCCGGTGCTGTGCCAAGCGCACGGC
CTCACCCCAGAGCAGGTCGTGGCGATCGCAAGCCACGACGGAGGAAAGCAAGCCTTGGAAACAGTACAGA
GGCTGTTGCCTGTGCTGTGCCAAGCGCACGGATTAACCCCAGAGCAGGTCGTGGCAATCGCCTCCAACAT
TGGCGGGAAACAGGCACTCGAGACTGTCCAGCGCCTGCTTCCCGTGCTGTGCCAAGCGCACGGCTTAAGA
GACG
