>Addgene plasmid #43079 | I-CTCA | addgene partial sequence | sequence record 60411 | M13-F20 5'-TGTAAAACGACGGCCAGT-3'
CTATAGGGCGAATTGGGCCCTCTAGATGCATGCTCGAGCGGCCGCCAGTGTGATGGATATCTGCAGAATT
CGCCCTTATATAGATGCCGTCCTAGCGCGTCTCCTGACCCCAGAGCAGGTCGTGGCGATCGCAAGCCACG
ACGGAGGAAAGCAAGCCTTGGAAACAGTACAGAGGCTGTTGCCTGTGCTGTGCCAAGCGCACGGACTCAC
CCCAGAGCAGGTCGTGGCCATTGCCTCGAATGGAGGGGGCAAACAGGCGTTGGAAACCGTACAACGATTG
CTGCCGGTGCTGTGCCAAGCGCACGGCCTCACCCCAGAGCAGGTCGTGGCGATCGCAAGCCACGACGGAG
GAAAGCAAGCCTTGGAAACAGTACAGAGGCTGTTGCCTGTGCTGTGCCAAGCGCACGGATTAACCCCAGA
GCAGGTCGTGGCAATCGCCTCCAACATTGGCGGGAAACAGGCACTCGAGACTGTCCAGCGCCTGCTTCCC
GTGCTGTGCCAAGCGCACGGCTTAAGAGACGTGGGCACAGGAAAGATACTTAAGGGCGAATTCCAGCACA
CTGGCGGCCGTTACTAGTGGATCCGAGCTCGGTACCAAGCTTGATGCATAGCTTGAGTATTCTATAGTGT
CACCTAAATAGCTTGGCGTAATCATGGTCATAGCTGTTTCCTGTGTGAAATTGTTATCCGCTCACAATTC
CACACAACATACGAGCCGGAAGCATAAAGTGTAAAGCCTGGGGTGCCTAATGAGTGAGCTAACTCACATT
AATTGCGTTGCGCTCACTGCCCGCTTTCCAGTCGGGAAACCTGTCGTGCCAGCTGCATTAATGAATCGGC
CAACGCGCGGGGAGAGGCGGTTTGCGTATTGGGCGCTCTTCCGCTTCCTCGCTCACTGACTCGCTGCGCT
CGGTCGTTCGGCTGCGGCGAG
