[The description below was written by a language model from this plasmid's Addgene catalogue record.]
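Description:
I-CTCA is a bacterial cloning plasmid built on the commercial pCRII-TOPO backbone (about 4 kb without insert), into which a 424 bp synthetic fragment was introduced by TOPO cloning. It is a high-copy plasmid propagated in E. coli, and it carries both ampicillin and kanamycin resistance, as is standard for this backbone. No feature table is available for this entry, so details such as the origin of replication and the orientation of the insert are not documented here. The listed sequencing primers (T7 on one side, M13 reverse on the other) indicate that the insert sits in the usual multiple cloning region flanked by these priming sites.

The record gives the insert only a name, "I-CTCA", and labels it synthetic, without describing its content. The associated work describes a TALEN genome-editing system for generating human stem cell-based disease models. In that context, the insert size and the four-nucleotide name are consistent with a pre-assembled block of TAL effector repeats recognising the bases C, T, C and A, with the "I" prefix perhaps marking its position in an ordered assembly. This reading is an inference from the name and the publication title, not something the record states. No promoter, tag, reporter or mammalian expression element is listed, and the vector type is given purely as bacterial cloning. The plasmid is therefore best understood as a storage and source vector for a modular DNA part, probably one member of a library used to build custom TALEN arrays, rather than a construct expressed directly in cells.
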