Addgene plasmid #43079: I-CTCA
Depositing lab: Chad Cowan & Kiran Musunuru. Depositing organization: Harvard University. Publication: A TALEN Genome-Editing System for Generating Human Stem Cell-Based Disease Models. Ding Q, Lee YK, Schaefer EA, Peters DT, Veres A, Kim K, Kuperwasser N, Motola DL, Meissner TB, Hendriks WT, Trevisan M, Gupta RM, Moisan A, Banks E, Friesen M, Schinzel RT, Xia F, Tang A, Xia Y, Figueroa E, Wann A, Ahfeldt T, Daheron L, Zhang F, Rubin LL, Peng LF, Chung RT, Musunuru K, Cowan CA. Cell Stem Cell. 2012 Dec 12. pii: S1934-5909(12)00645-5. doi: 10.1016/j.stem.2012.11.011. PubMed 23246482.
Backbone
  Vector backbone: pCRII-TOPO
  Backbone manufacturer: Invitrogen
  Backbone size w/o insert (bp): 3973
  Vector type: Bacterial Cloning
Growth in bacteria
  Bacterial resistance: Ampicillin and Kanamycin, 100 & 50 μg/mL
  Growth temperature: 37°C
  Growth strain: Top10
  Copy number: High Copy
Gene/Insert
  Gene/Insert name: I-CTCA
  Species: Synthetic
  Insert size (bp): 424
  Cloning method: TOPO Cloning
  Sequencing primers: 5′ T7; 3′ M13-rev
Terms and licenses: Academic/Nonprofit Terms; Industry Terms: Not Available to Industry
How to cite: I-CTCA was a gift from Chad Cowan & Kiran Musunuru (Addgene plasmid # 43079 ; http://n2t.net/addgene:43079 ; RRID:Addgene_43079)
